Addgene plasmid #17359: SRa-HA-SUMO1 (Sentrin 1)
Depositing lab: Edward Yeh. Depositing organization: University of Texas Health Science Center at Houston. Publication: Covalent modification of PML by the sentrin family of ubiquitin-like proteins. Kamitani T, Nguyen HP, Kito K, Fukuda-Kamitani T, Yeh ET. J Biol Chem. 1998 Feb 6. 273(6):3117-20. 10.1074/jbc.273.6.3117 PubMed 9452416.
Backbone
  Vector backbone: SRa
  Vector type: Mammalian Expression
Growth in bacteria
  Bacterial resistance: Ampicillin, 100 μg/mL
  Growth temperature: 37°C
  Growth strain: DH5alpha
  Copy number: High Copy
Gene/Insert
  Gene/Insert name: SUMO1 (alt name: Sentrin1)
  Species: H. sapiens (human)
  Entrez Gene: SUMO1 (a.k.a. DAP1, GMP1, OFC10, PIC1, SENP2, SMT3, SMT3C, SMT3H3, UBL1)
  Tag / fusion protein: HA (N terminal on insert)
  Cloning method: Restriction Enzyme; 5′ cloning site HindIII (not destroyed); 3′ cloning site HindIII (destroyed during cloning)
  Sequencing primers: 5′ SP6
Terms and licenses: Academic/Nonprofit Terms; Industry Terms: Not Available to Industry
Depositor comments: See author's map for more information.
How to cite: SRa-HA-SUMO1 (Sentrin 1) was a gift from Edward Yeh (Addgene plasmid # 17359 ; http://n2t.net/addgene:17359 ; RRID:Addgene_17359)
