[The description below was written by a language model from this plasmid's Addgene catalogue record and pLannotate feature annotations shown in this document.]
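Description:
SRa-HA-SUMO1 (Sentrin 1) is a compact mammalian expression plasmid of about 3.7 kb, built on the SRα backbone and encoding human SUMO1 (also called sentrin 1) with an N-terminal HA epitope tag. It is maintained in E. coli through a high-copy ColE1/pUC-type origin and selected with ampicillin via the β-lactamase gene and its native promoter. Short remnants of the pBR322 rop and bom regions are also annotated, but only as fragments, which fits the recorded high copy number.

Expression is driven by the composite SRα promoter, seen in the feature table as the SV40 enhancer and early promoter followed by a truncated HTLV-1 5′ LTR segment. This pairing gives stronger transcription in many mammalian cell types than the SV40 early promoter alone. A modified SV40 intron with splice donor and acceptor sites lies downstream, and splicing of this kind generally aids mRNA processing and expression. An SP6 phage promoter sits just upstream of the coding region and serves as the sequencing primer site. The HA annotation spans only 27 nt, flagged as a fragment of a 3xHA element, which corresponds to a single HA epitope. It is followed after a short linker by the 303 nt SUMO1 open reading frame, a piece of pBluescript polylinker and the SV40 polyadenylation signal. The insert was cloned through HindIII, with the 3′ site destroyed.

No mammalian selection marker is annotated, so the plasmid suits transient transfection. The associated study concerns covalent modification of PML by sentrin-family ubiquitin-like proteins, and the HA tag allows SUMO1 and its conjugates to be detected or immunoprecipitated with anti-HA antibodies.
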