Features (pLannotate 1.2.2; 13 found; start..end, strand, type, name):
     90..419     +  promoter       SV40 promoter: SV40 enhancer and early promoter
    435..703     +  LTR            5' LTR (truncated): truncated 5' long terminal repeat (LTR) from human T-cell leukemia virus (HTLV) type 1
    743..839     +  intron         SV40 intron: modified SV40 intron with splice donor and acceptor sites
    943..961     +  promoter       SP6 promoter: promoter for bacteriophage SP6 RNA polymerase
    979..1005    +  CDS            3xHA (fragment): three tandem HA epitope tags
   1015..1317    +  CDS            SUMO1: SUMO1_HUMAN - Also known as SMT3C, SMT3H3, UBL1. Experimental evidence at protein level: Swiss-Prot protein existence level 1. Ubiquitin-like protein that can be covalently attached to proteins as a monomer or a lysine-linked polymer. Covalent attachment via an isopeptide bond to its substrates requires prior activation by the E1 complex SAE1-SAE2 and linkage to the E2 enzyme UBE2I, and can be promoted by E3 ligases such as PIAS1-4, RANBP2 or CBX4. This post- translational modification on lysine residues of proteins plays a crucial role in a number of cellular processes such as nuclear transpo
   1334..1352    -  misc_feature   MCS (fragment): pBluescript multiple cloning site
   1369..1490    +  polyA_signal   SV40 poly(A) signal: SV40 polyadenylation signal
   1695..2283    -  rep_origin     ori: high-copy-number ColE1/pMB1/pBR322/pUC origin of replication
   2454..3314    -  CDS            AmpR: β-lactamase; bla; confers resistance to ampicillin, carbenicillin, and related antibiotics
   3315..3419    -  promoter       AmpR promoter: bla
   3514..3549    +  CDS            rop (fragment): Rop protein, which maintains plasmids at low copy number; rop
   3651..56      +  misc_feature   bom (fragment) (across the origin): basis of mobility region from pBR322
>Addgene plasmid #17359 | SRa-HA-SUMO1 (Sentrin 1) | addgene full sequence | sequence record 193945 | Addgene NGS Result
ACCATATGCGGTGTGAAATACCGCACAGATGCGTAAGGAGAAAATACCGCATCAGGAAATTGTAAGCGTT
AATAGCTTGGCTGTGGAATGTGTGTCAGTTAGGGTGTGGAAAGTCCCCAGGCTCCCCAGCAGGCAGAAGT
ATGCAAAGCATGCATCTCAATTAGTCAGCAACCAGGTGTGGAAAGTCCCCAGGCTCCCCAGCAGGCAGAA
GTATGCAAAGCATGCATCTCAATTAGTCAGCAACCATAGTCCCGCCCCTAACTCCGCCCATCCCGCCCCT
AACTCCGCCCAGTTCCGCCCATTCTCCGCCCCATGGCTGACTAATTTTTTTTATTTATGCAGAGGCCGAG
GCCGCCTCGGCCTCTGAGCTATTCCAGAAGTAGTGAGGAGGCTTTTTTGGAGGCCTAGGCTTTTGCAAAA
AGCTCCTCGATCGAGGGGCTCGCATCTCTCCTTCACGCGCCCGCCGCCCTACCTGAGGCCGCCATCCACG
CCGGTTGAGTCGCGTTCTGCCGCCTCCCGCCTGTGGTGCCTCCTGAACTGCGTCCGCCGTCTAGGTAAGT
TTAAAGCTCAGGTCGAGACCGGGCCTTTGTCCGGCGCTCCCTTGGAGCCTACCTAGACTCAGCCGGCTCT
CCACGCTTTGCCTGACCCTGCTTGCTCAACTCTACGTCTTTGTTTCGTTTTCTGTTCTGCGCCGTTACAG
ATCCAAGCTCCTCGAGGAACTGAAAAACCAGAAAGTTAACTGGTAAGTTTAGTCTTTTTGTCTTTTATTT
CAGGTCCCGGATCCGGTGGTGGTGCAAATCAAAGAACTGCTCCTCAGTGGATGTTGCCTTTACTTCTAGG
CCTGTACGGAAGTGTTACTTCTGCTCTAAAAGCTGCGGAATTCATATTGTCGTTAGAACGCGGCTACAAT
TAATACATAACCTTATGTATCATACACATACGATTTAGGTGACACTATAGAATACAAGCTAGCTTATGTA
CCCATACGATGTTCCGGATTACGCTAGCGGATCCATGTCTGACCAGGAGGCAAAACCTTCAACTGAGGAC
TTGGGGGATAAGAAGGAAGGTGAATATATTAAACTCAAAGTCATTGGACAGGATAGCAGTGAGATTCACT
TCAAAGTGAAAATGACAACACATCTCAAGAAACTCAAAGAATCATACTGTCAAAGACAGGGTGTTCCAAT
GAATTCACTCAGGTTTCTCTTTGAGGGTCAGAGAATTGCTGATAATCATACTCCAAAAGAACTGGGAATG
GAGGAAGAAGATGTGATTGAAGTTTATCAGGAACAAACGGGGGGTCATTCAACAGTTTAGTCTAGAGCTT
GGGCTGCAGCCCGGGGGATCCAGATCTTATTAAAGCAGAACTTGTTTATTGCAGCTTATAATGGTTACAA
ATAAAGCAATAGCATCACAAATTTCACAAATAAAGCATTTTTTTCACTGCATTCTAGTTGTGGTTTGTCC
AAACTCATCAATGTATCTTATCATGTCTGGTCGACTCTAGACTCTTCCGCTTCCTCGCTCACTGACTCGC
TGCGCTCGGTCGTTCGGCTGCGGCGAGCGGTATCAGCTCACTCAAAGGCGGTAATACGGTTATCCACAGA
ATCAGGGGATAACGCAGGAAAGAACATGTGAGCAAAAGGCCAGCAAAAGGCCAGGAACCGTAAAAAGGCC
GCGTTGCTGGCGTTTTTCCATAGGCTCCGCCCCCCTGACGAGCATCACAAAAATCGACGCTCAAGTCAGA
GGTGGCGAAACCCGACAGGACTATAAAGATACCAGGCGTTTCCCCCTGGAAGCTCCCTCGTGCGCTCTCC
TGTTCCGACCCTGCCGCTTACCGGATACCTGTCCGCCTTTCTCCCTTCGGGAAGCGTGGCGCTTTCTCAT
AGCTCACGCTGTAGGTATCTCAGTTCGGTGTAGGTCGTTCGCTCCAAGCTGGGCTGTGTGCACGAACCCC
CCGTTCAGCCCGACCGCTGCGCCTTATCCGGTAACTATCGTCTTGAGTCCAACCCGGTAAGACACGACTT
ATCGCCACTGGCAGCAGCCACTGGTAACAGGATTAGCAGAGCGAGGTATGTAGGCGGTGCTACAGAGTTC
TTGAAGTGGTGGCCTAACTACGGCTACACTAGAAGAACAGTATTTGGTATCTGCGCTCTGCTGAAGCCAG
TTACCTTCGGAAAAAGAGTTGGTAGCTCTTGATCCGGCAAACAAACCACCGCTGGTAGCGGTGGTTTTTT
TGTTTGCAAGCAGCAGATTACGCGCAGAAAAAAAGGATCTCAAGAAGATCCTTTGATCTTTTCTACGGGG
TCTGACGCTCAGTGGAACGAAAACTCACGTTAAGGGATTTTGGTCATGAGATTATCAAAAAGGATCTTCA
CCTAGATCCTTTTAAATTAAAAATGAAGTTTTAAATCAATCTAAAGTATATATGAGTAAACTTGGTCTGA
CAGTTACCAATGCTTAATCAGTGAGGCACCTATCTCAGCGATCTGTCTATTTCGTTCATCCATAGTTGCC
TGACTCCCCGTCGTGTAGATAACTACGATACGGGAGGGCTTACCATCTGGCCCCAGTGCTGCAATGATAC
CGCGAGACCCACGCTCACCGGCTCCAGATTTATCAGCAATAAACCAGCCAGCCGGAAGGGCCGAGCGCAG
AAGTGGTCCTGCAACTTTATCCGCCTCCATCCAGTCTATTAATTGTTGCCGGGAAGCTAGAGTAAGTAGT
TCGCCAGTTAATAGTTTGCGCAACGTTGTTGCCATTGCTACAGGCATCGTGGTGTCACGCTCGTCGTTTG
GTATGGCTTCATTCAGCTCCGGTTCCCAACGATCAAGGCGAGTTACATGATCCCCCATGTTGTGCAAAAA
AGCGGTTAGCTCCTTCGGTCCTCCGATCGTTGTCAGAAGTAAGTTGGCCGCAGTGTTATCACTCATGGTT
ATGGCAGCACTGCATAATTCTCTTACTGTCATGCCATCCGTAAGATGCTTTTCTGTGACTGGTGAGTACT
CAACCAAGTCATTCTGAGAATAGTGTATGCGGCGACCGAGTTGCTCTTGCCCGGCGTCAATACGGGATAA
TACCGCGCCACATAGCAGAACTTTAAAAGTGCTCATCATTGGAAAACGTTCTTCGGGGCGAAAACTCTCA
AGGATCTTACCGCTGTTGAGATCCAGTTCGATGTAACCCACTCGTGCACCCAACTGATCTTCAGCATCTT
TTACTTTCACCAGCGTTTCTGGGTGAGCAAAAACAGGAAGGCAAAATGCCGCAAAAAAGGGAATAAGGGC
GACACGGAAATGTTGAATACTCATACTCTTCCTTTTTCAATATTATTGAAGCATTTATCAGGGTTATTGT
CTCATGAGCGGATACATATTTGAATGTATTTAGAAAAATAAACAAATAGGGGTTCCGCGCACATTTCCCC
GAAAAGTGCCACCTGACGTCTAAGAAACCATTATTATCATGACATTAACCTATAAAAATAGGCGTATCAC
GAGGCCCTTTCGTCTCGCGCGTTTCGGTGATGACGGTGAAAACCTCTGACACATGCAGCTCCCGGAGACG
GTCACAGCTTGTCTGTAAGCGGATGCCGGGAGCAGACAAGCCCGTCAGGGCGCGTCAGCGGGTGTTGGCG
GGTGTCGGGGCTGGCTTAACTATGCGGCATCAGAGCAGATTGTACTGAGAGTGC
