>Addgene plasmid #17359 | SRa-HA-SUMO1 (Sentrin 1) | addgene partial sequence | sequence record 23298 | SP6 5'-ATTTAGGTGACACTATAG-3'
ACGCTAGCGGATCCATGTCTGACCAGGAGGCAAAACCTTCAACTGAGGACTTGGGGGATAAGAAGGAAGG
TGAATATATTAAACTCAAAGTCATTGGACAGGATAGCAGTGAGATTCACTTCAAAGTGAAAATGACAACA
CATCTCAAGAAACTCAAAGAATCATACTGTCAAAGACAGGGTGTTCCAATGAATTCACTCAGGTTTCTCT
TTGAGGGTCAGAGAATTGCTGATAATCATACTCCAAAAGAACTGGGAATGGAGGAAGAAGATGTGATTGA
AGTTTATCAGGAACAAACGGGGGGTCATTCAACAGTTTAGTCTAGAGCTTGGGCTGCAGCCCGGGGGATC
CAGATCTTATTAAAGCAGAACTTGTTTATTGCAGCTTATAATGGTTACAAATAAAGCAATAGCATCACAA
ATTTCACAAATAAAGCATTTTTTTCACTGCATTCTAGTTGTGGTTTGTCCAAACTCATCAATGTATCTTA
TCATGTCTGGTCGACTCTAGACTCTTCCGCTTCCTCGCTCACTGACTCGCTGCGCTCGGTCGTTCGGCTG
CGGCGAGCGGTATCAGCTCACTCAAAGGCGGTAATACGGTTATCCACAGAATCAGGGGATAACGCAGGAA
