>Addgene plasmid #17359 | SRa-HA-SUMO1 (Sentrin 1) | addgene partial sequence | sequence record 102605 | SV40pA-R 5'-GAAATTTGTGATGCTATTGC-3'
TTATAAGCTGCAATAAACAAGTTCTGCTTTAATAAGATCTGGATCCCCCGGGCTGCAGCCCAAGCTCTAG
ACTAAACTGTTGAATGACCCCCCGTTTGTTCCTGATAAACTTCAATCACATCTTCTTCCTCCATTCCCAG
TTCTTTTGGAGTATGATTATCAGCAATTCTCTGACCCTCAAAGAGAAACCTGAGTGAATTCATTGGAACA
CCCTGTCTTTGACAGTATGATTCTTTGAGTTTCTTGAGATGTGTTGTCATTTTCACTTTGAAGTGAATCT
CACTGCTATCCTGTCCAATGACTTTGAGTTTAATATATTCACCTTCCTTCTTATCCCCCAAGTCCTCAGT
TGAAGGTTTTGCCTCCTGGTCAGACATGGATCCGCTAGCGTAATCCGGAACATCGTATGGGTACATAAGC
TAGCTTGTATTCTATAGTGTCACCTAAATCGTATGTGTATGATACATAAGGTTATGTATTAATTGTAGCC
GCGTTCTAACGACAATATGAATTCCGCAGCTTTTAGAGCAGAAGTAACACTTCCGTACAGGCCTAGAAGT
AAAGGCAACATCCACTGAGGAGCAGTTCTTTGATTTGCACCACCACCGGATCCGGGACCTGAAATAAAAG
ACAAAAAGACTAAACTTACCAGTTAACTTTCTGGTTTTTCAGTTCCTCGAGGAGCTTGGATCTGTAACGG
CGCAGAACAGAAAACGAAACAAAGACGTAGAGTTGAGCAAGCAGGGTCAGGCAAAGCGTGGAGAGCCGGC
TGAGTCTAGGTAGGCTCCAAGGGAGCGCCGGACAAAGGCCCGGTCTCGACCTGAGCTTTAAACTTACCTA
GACGGCGGACGCAGTTCAGGAGGCACCACAGGCGGGAGGCGGCAGAACGCGACTCAACCGGCGTGGATGG
CGGCCTCAGGTAGGGCGGCGGGCGCGTGAAGGAGAGATGCGAGCCCCTCGATCGAGGAGCTTTTTGCAAA
AGCCTAGGCCTCCAAAAA
